>Addgene plasmid #20116 | pDUET-aaCPRct-A13AMO | addgene partial sequence | sequence record 25827 | 20116 with pBRrevBam
GCGCCGGTGATGCCGGCCACGATGCGTCCGGCGTAGAGGATCGAGATCGATCTCGATCCCGCGAAATTAA
TACGACTCACTATAGGGGAATTGTGAGCGGATAACAATTCCCCTCTAGAAATAATTTTGTTTAACTTTAA
GAAGGAGATATACCATGGCGCTGGATAAACTGGATCTGTATGTGATCATTACGCTGGTAGTTGCGGTTGC
TGCTTATTTCGCGAAGAACCGCCGTAGCAGCTCTGCGGCCAAGAAAGCAGCTGAATCTCCTGTTATCGTC
GTACCAAAAAAAGTCACCGAGGACGAAGTAGACGATGGTCGTAAAAAGGTTACCGTGTTCTTCGGCACCC
AAACTGGCACTGCAGAAGGCTTCGCGAAAGCGCTGGTCGAAGAAGCTAAGGCTCGTTATGAAAAAGCGGT
TTTCAAGGTAATCGATCTGGATGACTACGCTGCGGAAGATGACGAATATGAAGAAAAACTGAAGAAAGAG
TCTCTGGCCTTCTTCTTTCTGGCTACGTACGGTGATGGCGAACCGACCGACAACGCAGCGCGCTTCTATA
AATGGTTTACTGAAGGTGAAGAAAAAGGCGAGTGGCTGGATAAGCTGCAGTACGCTGTGTTCGGCCTGGG
TAACCGTCAGTACGAACACTTCAACAAGATCGCTAAAGTTGTCGATGAAAAACTGGTCGAACAAGGCGCT
AAACGCCTGGTCCCNNNTGGCATGGGTNNNANNNNNGNCCANATGCNCGANANNNTCCCCTCACCGCCAT
GGAAAGAAGCTGGGTTTGGGCCGGGACTGTGATNNNNTGNGTGGCGGGNNAANN
