[The description below was written by a language model from this plasmid's Addgene catalogue record.]
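Description:
pDUET-aaCPRct-A13AMO is a bacterial co-expression plasmid built on the pETDuet-1 backbone (5420 bp without insert), a vector designed to express two open reading frames from one plasmid in Escherichia coli. It is selected with ampicillin and is catalogued as low copy. As a standard pETDuet-1 derivative, it would be expected to carry two multiple cloning sites, each behind a T7 promoter with a lac operator, together with a lacI gene and a ColE1-type origin. No feature table accompanies this entry, however, so these elements and the position of each gene within the two cloning sites are not confirmed by the record. T7-driven expression would require a host supplying T7 RNA polymerase. The DH5alpha strain listed is a propagation host, not an expression host.

The payload consists of two genes from Artemisia annua: a cytochrome P450 reductase (CPR) and amorphadiene oxidase (AMO). AMO is a plant P450 that oxidises the sesquiterpene amorphadiene on the route towards artemisinic acid. Plant P450s need a partner reductase to deliver electrons from NADPH, so pairing the two enzymes on one plasmid provides a functional redox system in a bacterium that lacks one. The "ct" and "A13" labels in the name suggest modified versions of the reductase and the oxidase, but the record does not define these variants. The inserts were introduced by restriction enzyme cloning.

The plasmid is classed as a synthetic biology tool and is associated with work on engineering E. coli to produce functionalised terpenoids using plant P450s. In that context it would typically be combined with constructs that supply the amorphadiene substrate.
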