Addgene plasmid #20116: pDUET-aaCPRct-A13AMO
Depositing lab: Jay Keasling. Depositing organization: University of California, Berkeley. Publication: Engineering Escherichia coli for production of functionalized terpenoids using plant P450s. Chang MC, Eachus RA, Trieu W, Ro DK, Keasling JD. Nat Chem Biol. 2007 May . 3(5):274-7. 10.1038/nchembio875 PubMed 17438551.
Backbone
  Vector backbone: pETDuet-1
  Backbone manufacturer: Novagen
  Backbone size w/o insert (bp): 5420
  Vector type: Bacterial Expression, Synthetic Biology
Growth in bacteria
  Bacterial resistance: Ampicillin, 100 μg/mL
  Growth temperature: 37°C
  Growth strain: DH5alpha
  Copy number: Low Copy
Gene/Insert
  Gene/Insert name: p450 reductase and Amorphadiene oxidase (alt name: CPR and AMO)
  Species: A. annua
  Cloning method: Restriction Enzyme
  Sequencing primers: 5′ n/a
Terms and licenses: Academic/Nonprofit Terms; Industry Terms: Not Available to Industry
How to cite: pDUET-aaCPRct-A13AMO was a gift from Jay Keasling (Addgene plasmid # 20116 ; http://n2t.net/addgene:20116 ; RRID:Addgene_20116)
